Addgene plasmid #138874: pPD059 ZF43x1-Spaced_EYFP
Purpose: EYFP reporter vector for the ZF43x1-Spaced promoter
Depositing lab: Joshua Leonard. Depositing organization: Northwestern University. Publication: The COMET toolkit for composing customizable genetic programs in mammalian cells. Donahue PS, Draut JW, Muldoon JJ, Edelstein HI, Bagheri N, Leonard JN. Nat Commun. 2020 Feb 7;11(1):779. doi: 10.1038/s41467-019-14147-5. PubMed 32034124.
Backbone
  Vector backbone: pPD027 Reporter Template v1 (Near Spaced)
  Vector type: Mammalian Expression, Synthetic Biology
Growth in bacteria
  Bacterial resistance: Ampicillin, 100 μg/mL
  Growth temperature: 37°C
  Growth strain: DH5alpha
  Copy number: High Copy
Gene/Insert
  Gene/Insert name: ZF43x1-Spaced
  Species: Synthetic
  Promoter: ZF43x1-Spaced
  Cloning method: Restriction Enzyme; 5′ cloning site BglII (not destroyed); 3′ cloning site NheI (not destroyed)
  Sequencing primers: 5′ CGACACGGAAATGTTGAATAC; 3′ TAGAAGGCACAGTCGAGG
Terms and licenses: Academic/Nonprofit Terms; Industry Terms: Not Available to Industry
Depositor comments: Leonard Lab plasmid reference number: L1402
How to cite: pPD059 ZF43x1-Spaced_EYFP was a gift from Joshua Leonard (Addgene plasmid # 138874 ; http://n2t.net/addgene:138874 ; RRID:Addgene_138874)
