[The description below was written by a language model from this plasmid's Addgene catalogue record and pLannotate feature annotations shown in this document.]
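Description:
pPD059 ZF43x1-Spaced_EYFP is a 4.2 kb mammalian expression reporter plasmid from the COMET synthetic biology toolkit, built on the pPD027 "Reporter Template v1 (Near Spaced)" backbone. It is maintained in E. coli through a high-copy ColE1/pUC-type origin and selected with ampicillin via the AmpR (β-lactamase) gene and its native promoter. An f1 origin is also present. The backbone carries leftover pieces common to pcDNA-style vectors: an SV40 early promoter followed by only a short fragment of a bleomycin-family resistance gene and an SV40 poly(A) signal, plus lac promoter/operator and lacI fragments. Because the ble coding sequence is annotated only as a fragment, the record gives no evidence of a functional mammalian selection marker.

The payload is a synthetic inducible promoter, ZF43x1-Spaced, cloned between retained BglII and NheI sites upstream of an EYFP coding sequence that is terminated by the bovine growth hormone polyadenylation signal. The name suggests a single binding site for the zinc finger domain designated ZF43 in a "spaced" arrangement. The feature table does not annotate the binding site itself and shows only a fragment of a minimal TATA-box promoter just upstream of EYFP. Such a minimal promoter has low basal activity, so yellow fluorescence should depend largely on recruitment of a cognate zinc-finger transcription factor to the upstream site. The stated purpose is to serve as the EYFP readout for this promoter. This allows transcriptional activation or repression by matching engineered ZF43-based regulators to be measured in transfected mammalian cells, and compared with other promoter architectures in the toolkit.
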