Features (pLannotate 1.2.2; 16 found; start..end, strand, type, name):
     73..89      +  promoter       minP (fragment): minimal TATA-box promoter with low basal activity
    131..847     +  CDS            EYFP: EYFP is a basic (constitutively fluorescent) green/yellow fluorescent protein published in 1996, derived from Aequorea victoria. It is reported to be a very rapidly-maturing weak dimer with high acid sensitivity.
    901..1125    +  polyA_signal   bGH poly(A) signal: bovine growth hormone polyadenylation signal
   1129..1150    +  promoter       SV40 promoter (fragment): SV40 enhancer and early promoter
   1171..1599    +  rep_origin     f1 ori (sequence partly withheld): f1 bacteriophage origin of replication; arrow indicates direction of (+) strand synthesis
   1604..1626    +  promoter       SV40 promoter (fragment): SV40 enhancer and early promoter
   1627..1818    +  promoter       SV40 promoter: SV40 early promoter
   1845..1943    +  CDS            ble (fragment): BLE_KLEPN - Experimental evidence at protein level: Swiss-Prot protein existence level 1. Binding protein with a strong affinity to the bleomycin family of antibiotics. Binds to CL990; an antimitotic-antibiotic compound. From Klebsiella pneumoniae.
   1938..2059    +  polyA_signal   SV40 poly(A) signal: SV40 polyadenylation signal
   2132..2148    -  protein_bind   lac operator: The lac repressor binds to the lac operator to inhibit transcription in E. coli. This inhibition can be relieved by adding lactose or isopropyl-β-D-thiogalactopyranoside (IPTG). lac repressor encoded by lacI
   2156..2186    -  promoter       lac promoter: promoter for the E. coli lac operon
   2201..2222    -  protein_bind   CAP binding site: CAP binding activates transcription in the presence of cAMP. E. coli catabolite activator protein
   2235..2327    -  CDS            lacI (fragment): lac repressor; lacI; The lac repressor binds to the lac operator to inhibit transcription in E. coli. This inhibition can be relieved by adding lactose or isopropyl-β-D-thiogalactopyranoside (IPTG).
   2510..3098    -  rep_origin     ori: high-copy-number ColE1/pMB1/pBR322/pUC origin of replication
   3269..4129    -  CDS            AmpR: β-lactamase; bla; confers resistance to ampicillin, carbenicillin, and related antibiotics
   4130..4234    -  promoter       AmpR promoter: bla
>Addgene plasmid #138874 | pPD059 ZF43x1-Spaced_EYFP | addgene full sequence | sequence record 322948 | Addgene NGS Result
CACATTTCCCCGAAAAGTGCCACCTGACGTCGACGGATCGGGAGATCTGAATTAGAGTGAGGACGATCCC
TCTAGAGGGTATATAATGGGGGCCACTAGTCTACTACCAGAGCTCATCGCTAGCGCCACCATGGTGAGCA
AGGGCGAGGAGCTGTTCACCGGGGTGGTGCCCATCCTGGTCGAGCTGGACGGCGACGTAAACGGCCACAA
GTTCAGCGTGTCCGGCGAGGGCGAGGGCGATGCCACCTACGGCAAGCTGACCCTGAAGTTCATCTGCACC
ACCGGCAAGCTGCCCGTGCCCTGGCCCACCCTCGTGACCACCTTCGGCTACGGCCTGCAGTGCTTCGCCC
GCTACCCCGACCACATGAAGCAGCACGACTTCTTCAAGTCCGCCATGCCCGAAGGCTACGTCCAGGAGCG
CACCATCTTCTTCAAGGACGACGGCAACTACAAGACCCGCGCCGAGGTGAAGTTCGAGGGCGACACCCTG
GTGAACCGCATCGAGCTGAAGGGCATCGACTTCAAGGAGGACGGCAACATCCTGGGGCACAAGCTGGAGT
ACAACTACAACAGCCACAACGTCTATATCATGGCCGACAAGCAGAAGAACGGCATCAAGGTGAACTTCAA
GATCCGCCACAACATCGAGGACGGCAGCGTGCAGCTCGCCGACCACTACCAGCAGAACACCCCCATCGGC
GACGGCCCCGTGCTGCTGCCCGACAACCACTACCTGAGCTACCAGTCCGCCCTGAGCAAAGACCCCAACG
AGAAGCGCGATCACATGGTCCTGCTGGAGTTCGTGACCGCCGCCGGGATCACTCTCGGCATGGACGAGCT
GTACAAGTAGGCGGCCGCTCGAGTCTAGAGGGCCCGTTTAAACCCGCTGATCAGCCTCGACTGTGCCTTC
TAGTTGCCAGCCATCTGTTGTTTGCCCCTCCCCCGTGCCTTCCTTGACCCTGGAAGGTGCCACTCCCACT
GTCCTTTCCTAATAAAATGAGGAAATTGCATCGCATTGTCTGAGTAGGTGTCATTCTATTCTGGGGGGTG
GGGTGGGGCAGGACAGCAAGGGGGAGGATTGGGAAGACAATAGCAGGCATGCTGGGGATGCGGTGGGCTC
TATGGCTTCTGAGGCGGAAAGAACCAGCTGGGGCTCTAGGGGGTATCCCC
[124 nt withheld, positions 1171-1294]
C
[91 nt withheld, positions 1296-1386]
A
[49 nt withheld, positions 1388-1436]
CCTTTGACGTTGGAGTCCACGTTCTTT
[37 nt withheld, positions 1464-1500]
ACCCTATCTCGGTCTATTCTTTTGATTTATAAGGGATTTTGCCGATTTCGGCCTATTGGTTAAAAAATGA
GCTGATTTAACAAAAATTTAACGCGAATTAATTCTGTGGAATGTGTGTCAGTTAGGCTCAATTAGTCAGC
AACCATAGTCCCGCCCCTAACTCCGCCCATCCCGCCCCTAACTCCGCCCAGTTCCGCCCATTCTCCGCCC
CATGGCTGACTAATTTTTTTTATTTATGCAGAGGCCGAGGCCGCCTCTGCCTCTGAGCTATTCCAGAAGT
AGTGAGGAGGCTTTTTTGGAGGCCTAGGCTTTTGCAAAAAGCTCCCGGGAGCTTGTATATCCATTTTCGG
AGGTTGGGCTTCGGAATCGTTTTCCGGGACGCCGGCTGGATGATCCTCCAGCGCGGGGATCTCATGCTGG
AGTTCTTCGCCCACCCCAACTTGTTTATTGCAGCTTATAATGGTTACAAATAAAGCAATAGCATCACAAA
TTTCACAAATAAAGCATTTTTTTCACTGCATTCTAGTTGTGGTTTGTCCAAACTCATCAATGTATCTTAT
CATGTCTGTATACCGTCGACCTCTAGCTAGAGCTTGGCGTAATCATGGTCATAGCTGTTTCCTGTGTGAA
ATTGTTATCCGCTCACAATTCCACACAACATACGAGCCGGAAGCATAAAGTGTAAAGCCTGGGGTGCCTA
ATGAGTGAGCTAACTCACATTAATTGCGTTGCGCTCACTGCCCGCTTTCCAGTCGGGAAACCTGTCGTGC
CAGCTGCATTAATGAATCGGCCAACGCGCGGGGAGAGGCGGTTTGCGTATTGGGCGCTCTTCCGCTTCCT
CGCTCACTGACTCGCTGCGCTCGGTCGTTCGGCTGCGGCGAGCGGTATCAGCTCACTCAAAGGCGGTAAT
ACGGTTATCCACAGAATCAGGGGATAACGCAGGAAAGAACATGTGAGCAAAAGGCCAGCAAAAGGCCAGG
AACCGTAAAAAGGCCGCGTTGCTGGCGTTTTTCCATAGGCTCCGCCCCCCTGACGAGCATCACAAAAATC
GACGCTCAAGTCAGAGGTGGCGAAACCCGACAGGACTATAAAGATACCAGGCGTTTCCCCCTGGAAGCTC
CCTCGTGCGCTCTCCTGTTCCGACCCTGCCGCTTACCGGATACCTGTCCGCCTTTCTCCCTTCGGGAAGC
GTGGCGCTTTCTCATAGCTCACGCTGTAGGTATCTCAGTTCGGTGTAGGTCGTTCGCTCCAAGCTGGGCT
GTGTGCACGAACCCCCCGTTCAGCCCGACCGCTGCGCCTTATCCGGTAACTATCGTCTTGAGTCCAACCC
GGTAAGACACGACTTATCGCCACTGGCAGCAGCCACTGGTAACAGGATTAGCAGAGCGAGGTATGTAGGC
GGTGCTACAGAGTTCTTGAAGTGGTGGCCTAACTACGGCTACACTAGAAGAACAGTATTTGGTATCTGCG
CTCTGCTGAAGCCAGTTACCTTCGGAAAAAGAGTTGGTAGCTCTTGATCCGGCAAACAAACCACCGCTGG
TAGCGGTGGTTTTTTTGTTTGCAAGCAGCAGATTACGCGCAGAAAAAAAGGATCTCAAGAAGATCCTTTG
ATCTTTTCTACGGGGTCTGACGCTCAGTGGAACGAAAACTCACGTTAAGGGATTTTGGTCATGAGATTAT
CAAAAAGGATCTTCACCTAGATCCTTTTAAATTAAAAATGAAGTTTTAAATCAATCTAAAGTATATATGA
GTAAACTTGGTCTGACAGTTACCAATGCTTAATCAGTGAGGCACCTATCTCAGCGATCTGTCTATTTCGT
TCATCCATAGTTGCCTGACTCCCCGTCGTGTAGATAACTACGATACGGGAGGGCTTACCATCTGGCCCCA
GTGCTGCAATGATACCGCGAGATCCACGCTCACCGGCTCCAGATTTATCAGCAATAAACCAGCCAGCCGG
AAGGGCCGAGCGCAGAAGTGGTCCTGCAACTTTATCCGCCTCCATCCAGTCTATTAATTGTTGCCGGGAA
GCTAGAGTAAGTAGTTCGCCAGTTAATAGTTTGCGCAACGTTGTTGCCATTGCTACAGGCATCGTGGTGT
CACGCTCGTCGTTTGGTATGGCTTCATTCAGCTCCGGTTCCCAACGATCAAGGCGAGTTACATGATCCCC
CATGTTGTGCAAAAAAGCGGTTAGCTCCTTCGGTCCTCCGATCGTTGTCAGAAGTAAGTTGGCCGCAGTG
TTATCACTCATGGTTATGGCAGCACTGCATAATTCTCTTACTGTCATGCCATCCGTAAGATGCTTTTCTG
TGACTGGTGAGTACTCAACCAAGTCATTCTGAGAATAGTGTATGCGGCGACCGAGTTGCTCTTGCCCGGC
GTCAATACGGGATAATACCGCGCCACATAGCAGAACTTTAAAAGTGCTCATCATTGGAAAACGTTCTTCG
GGGCGAAAACTCTCAAGGATCTTACCGCTGTTGAGATCCAGTTCGATGTAACCCACTCGTGCACCCAACT
GATCTTCAGCATCTTTTACTTTCACCAGCGTTTCTGGGTGAGCAAAAACAGGAAGGCAAAATGCCGCAAA
AAAGGGAATAAGGGCGACACGGAAATGTTGAATACTCATACTCTTCCTTTTTCAATATTATTGAAGCATT
TATCAGGGTTATTGTCTCATGAGCGGATACATATTTGAATGTATTTAGAAAAATAAACAAATAGGGGTTC
CGCG
