>Addgene plasmid #138874 | pPD059 ZF43x1-Spaced_EYFP | depositor partial sequence | sequence record 268415 | ZF43x1-Spaced promoter
AGATCTGAATTAGAGTGAGGACGATCCCTCTAGAGGGTATATAATGGGGGCCACTAGTCTACTACCAGAG
CTCATCGCTAGC
